>Addgene plasmid #78757 | pGEX 4T-1/MKRN1 | addgene full sequence | sequence record 149975 | Addgene assembled sequence
ACGTTATCGACTGCACGGTGCACCAATGCTTCTGGCGTCAGGCAGCCATCGGAAGCTGTGGTATGGCTGT
GCAGGTCGTAAATCACTGCATAATTCGTGTCGCTCAAGGCGCACTCCCGTTCTGGATAATGTTTTTTGCG
CCGACATCATAACGGTTCTGGCAAATATTCTGAAATGAGCTGTTGACAATTAATCATCGGCTCGTATAAT
GTGTGGAATTGTGAGCGGATAACAATTTCACACAGGAAACAGTATTCATGTCCCCTATACTAGGTTATTG
GAAAATTAAGGGCCTTGTGCAACCCACTCGACTTCTTTTGGAATATCTTGAAGAAAAATATGAAGAGCAT
TTGTATGAGCGCGATGAAGGTGATAAATGGCGAAACAAAAAGTTTGAATTGGGTTTGGAGTTTCCCAATC
TTCCTTATTATATTGATGGTGATGTTAAATTAACACAGTCTATGGCCATCATACGTTATATAGCTGACAA
GCACAACATGTTGGGTGGTTGTCCAAAAGAGCGTGCAGAGATTTCAATGCTTGAAGGAGCGGTTTTGGAT
ATTAGATACGGTGTTTCGAGAATTGCATATAGTAAAGACTTTGAAACTCTCAAAGTTGATTTTCTTAGCA
AGCTACCTGAAATGCTGAAAATGTTCGAAGATCGTTTATGTCATAAAACATATTTAAATGGTGATCATGT
AACCCATCCTGACTTCATGTTGTATGACGCTCTTGATGTTGTTTTATACATGGACCCAATGTGCCTGGAT
GCGTTCCCAAAATTAGTTTGTTTTAAAAAACGTATTGAAGCTATCCCACAAATTGATAAGTACTTGAAAT
CCAGCAAGTATATAGCATGGCCTTTGCAGGGCTGGCAAGCCACGTTTGGTGGTGGCGACCATCCTCCAAA
ATCGGATCTGGTTCCGCGTGGATCCCCGGAATTCATGGCGGAGGCTGCAACTCCCGGAACAACAGCCACA
ACATCAGGAGCAGGAGCGGCAGCGGCGACGGCGGCAGCAGCCTCCCCCACCCCGATCCCCACAGTCACCG
CCCCGTCCCTGGGGGCGGGCGGAGGGGGCGGCGGCAGCGACGGCAGCGGCGGCGGCTGGACTAAACAGGT
CACCTGCAGGTATTTTATGCATGGGGTTTGTAAGGAAGGAGACAACTGTCGCTACTCGCATGACCTCTCT
GACAGTCCGTATAGTGTAGTGTGCAAGTATTTTCAGCGAGGGTACTGTATTTATGGAGACCGCTGCAGAT
ATGAACATAGCAAACCATTGAAACAGGAAGAAGCAACTGCTACAGAGCTAACTACAAAGTCATCCCTTGC
TGCTTCCTCAAGTCTCTCATCGATAGTTGGACCACTTGTTGAAATGAATACAGGCGAAGCTGAGTCAAGA
AATTCAAACTTTGCAACTGTAGGAGCAGGTTCAGAGGACTGGGTGAATGCTATTGAGTTTGTTCCTGGGC
AACCCTACTGTGGCCGTACTGCGCCTTCCTGCACTGAAGCACCCCTGCAGGGCTCAGTGACCAAGGAAGA
ATCAGAGAAAGAGCAAACCGCCGTGGAGACAAAGAAGCAGCTGTGCCCCTATGCTGCAGTGGGAGAGTGC
CGATACGGGGAGAACTGTGTGTATCTCCACGGAGATTCTTGTGACATGTGTGGGCTGCAGGTCCTGCATC
CAATGGATGCTGCCCAGAGATCGCAGCATATCAAATCGTGCATTGAGGCCCATGAGAAGGACATGGAGCT
CTCATTTGCCGTGCAGCGCAGCAAGGACATGGTGTGTGGGATCTGCATGGAGGTGGTCTATGAGAAAGCC
AACCCCAGTGAGCGCCGCTTCGGGATCCTCTCCAACTGCAACCACACCTACTGTCTCAAGTGCATTCGCA
AGTGGAGGAGTGCTAAGCAATTTGAGAGCAAGATCATAAAGTCCTGCCCAGAATGCCGGATCACATCTAA
CTTTGTCATTCCAAGTGAGTACTGGGTGGAGGAGAAAGAAGAGAAGCAGAAACTCATTCTGAAATACAAG
GAGGCAATGAGCAACAAGGCGTGCAGGTATTTTGATGAAGGACGTGGGAGCTGCCCATTTGGAGGGAACT
GTTTTTACAAGCATGCGTACCCTGATGGCCGTAGAGAGGAGCCACAGAGACAGAAAGTGGGAACATCAAG
CAGATACCGGGCCCAACGAAGGAACCACTTCTGGGAACTCATTGAGGAAAGAGAGAACAGCAACCCCTTT
GACAACGATGAAGAAGAGGTTGTCACCTTTGAGCTGGGCGAGATGTTGCTTATGCTTTTGGCTGCAGGTG
GGGACGACGAACTAACAGACTCTGAAGATGAGTGGGACTTGTTTCATGATGAGCTGGAAGATTTTTATGA
CTTGGATCTATAGCTCGAGCGGCCGCATCGTGACTGACTGACGATCTGCCTCGCGCGTTTCGGTGATGAC
GGTGAAAACCTCTGACACATGCAGCTCCCGGAGACGGTCACAGCTTGTCTGTAAGCGGATGCCGGGAGCA
GACAAGCCCGTCAGGGCGCGTCAGCGGGTGTTGGCGGGTGTCGGGGCGCAGCCATGACCCAGTCACGTAG
CGATAGCGGAGTGTATAATTCTTGAAGACGAAAGGGCCTCGTGATACGCCTATTTTTATAGGTTAATGTC
ATGATAATAATGGTTTCTTAGACGTCAGGTGGCACTTTTCGGGGAAATGTGCGCGGAACCCCTATTTGTT
TATTTTTCTAAATACATTCAAATATGTATCCGCTCATGAGACAATAACCCTGATAAATGCTTCAATAATA
TTGAAAAAGGAAGAGTATGAGTATTCAACATTTCCGTGTCGCCCTTATTCCCTTTTTTGCGGCATTTTGC
CTTCCTGTTTTTGCTCACCCAGAAACGCTGGTGAAAGTAAAAGATGCTGAAGATCAGTTGGGTGCACGAG
TGGGTTACATCGAACTGGATCTCAACAGCGGTAAGATCCTTGAGAGTTTTCGCCCCGAAGAACGTTTTCC
AATGATGAGCACTTTTAAAGTTCTGCTATGTGGCGCGGTATTATCCCGTGTTGACGCCGGGCAAGAGCAA
CTCGGTCGCCGCATACACTATTCTCAGAATGACTTGGTTGAGTACTCACCAGTCACAGAAAAGCATCTTA
CGGATGGCATGACAGTAAGAGAATTATGCAGTGCTGCCATAACCATGAGTGATAACACTGCGGCCAACTT
ACTTCTGACAACGATCGGAGGACCGAAGGAGCTAACCGCTTTTTTGCACAACATGGGGGATCATGTAACT
CGCCTTGATCGTTGGGAACCGGAGCTGAATGAAGCCATACCAAACGACGAGCGTGACACCACGATGCCTG
CAGCAATGGCAACAACGTTGCGCAAACTATTAACTGGCGAACTACTTACTCTAGCTTCCCGGCAACAATT
AATAGACTGGATGGAGGCGGATAAAGTTGCAGGACCACTTCTGCGCTCGGCCCTTCCGGCTGGCTGGTTT
ATTGCTGATAAATCTGGAGCCGGTGAGCGTGGGTCTCGCGGTATCATTGCAGCACTGGGGCCAGATGGTA
AGCCCTCCCGTATCGTAGTTATCTACACGACGGGGAGTCAGGCAACTATGGATGAACGAAATAGACAGAT
CGCTGAGATAGGTGCCTCACTGATTAAGCATTGGTAACTGTCAGACCAAGTTTACTCATATATACTTTAG
ATTGATTTAAAACTTCATTTTTAATTTAAAAGGATCTAGGTGAAGATCCTTTTTGATAATCTCATGACCA
AAATCCCTTAACGTGAGTTTTCGTTCCACTGAGCGTCAGACCCCGTAGAAAAGATCAAAGGATCTTCTTG
AGATCCTTTTTTTCTGCGCGTAATCTGCTGCTTGCAAACAAAAAAACCACCGCTACCAGCGGTGGTTTGT
TTGCCGGATCAAGAGCTACCAACTCTTTTTCCGAAGGTAACTGGCTTCAGCAGAGCGCAGATACCAAATA
CTGTCCTTCTAGTGTAGCCGTAGTTAGGCCACCACTTCAAGAACTCTGTAGCACCGCCTACATACCTCGC
TCTGCTAATCCTGTTACCAGTGGCTGCTGCCAGTGGCGATAAGTCGTGTCTTACCGGGTTGGACTCAAGA
CGATAGTTACCGGATAAGGCGCAGCGGTCGGGCTGAACGGGGGGTTCGTGCACACAGCCCAGCTTGGAGC
GAACGACCTACACCGAACTGAGATACCTACAGCGTGAGCTATGAGAAAGCGCCACGCTTCCCGAAGGGAG
AAAGGCGGACAGGTATCCGGTAAGCGGCAGGGTCGGAACAGGAGAGCGCACGAGGGAGCTTCCAGGGGGA
AACGCCTGGTATCTTTATAGTCCTGTCGGGTTTCGCCACCTCTGACTTGAGCGTCGATTTTTGTGATGCT
CGTCAGGGGGGCGGAGCCTATGGAAAAACGCCAGCAACGCGGCCTTTTTACGGTTCCTGGCCTTTTGCTG
GCCTTTTGCTCACATGTTCTTTCCTGCGTTATCCCCTGATTCTGTGGATAACCGTATTACCGCCTTTGAG
TGAGCTGATACCGCTCGCCGCAGCCGAACGACCGAGCGCAGCGAGTCAGTGAGCGAGGAAGCGGAAGAGC
GCCTGATGCGGTATTTTCTCCTTACGCATCTGTGCGGTATTTCACACCGCATAAATTCCGACACCATCGA
ATGGTGCAAAACCTTTCGCGGTATGGCATGATAGCGCCCGGAAGAGAGTCAATTCAGGGTGGTGAATGTG
AAACCAGTAACGTTATACGATGTCGCAGAGTATGCCGGTGTCTCTTATCAGACCGTTTCCCGCGTGGTGA
ACCAGGCCAGCCACGTTTCTGCGAAAACGCGGGAAAAAGTGGAAGCGGCGATGGCGGAGCTGAATTACAT
TCCCAACCGCGTGGCACAACAACTGGCGGGCAAACAGTCGTTGCTGATTGGCGTTGCCACCTCCAGTCTG
GCCCTGCACGCGCCGTCGCAAATTGTCGCGGCGATTAAATCTCGCGCCGATCAACTGGGTGCCAGCGTGG
TGGTGTCGATGGTAGAACGAAGCGGCGTCGAAGCCTGTAAAGCGGCGGTGCACAATCTTCTCGCGCAACG
CGTCAGTGGGCTGATCATTAACTATCCGCTGGATGACCAGGATGCCATTGCTGTGGAAGCTGCCTGCACT
AATGTTCCGGCGTTATTTCTTGATGTCTCTGACCAGACACCCATCAACAGTATTATTTTCTCCCATGAAG
ACGGTACGCGACTGGGCGTGGAGCATCTGGTCGCATTGGGTCACCAGCAAATCGCGCTGTTAGCGGGCCC
ATTAAGTTCTGTCTCGGCGCGTCTGCGTCTGGCTGGCTGGCATAAATATCTCACTCGCAATCAAATTCAG
CCGATAGCGGAACGGGAAGGCGACTGGAGTGCCATGTCCGGTTTTCAACAAACCATGCAAATGCTGAATG
AGGGCATCGTTCCCACTGCGATGCTGGTTGCCAACGATCAGATGGCGCTGGGCGCAATGCGCGCCATTAC
CGAGTCCGGGCTGCGCGTTGGTGCGGATATCTCGGTAGTGGGATACGACGATACCGAAGACAGCTCATGT
TATATCCCGCCGTTAACCACCATCAAACAGGATTTTCGCCTGCTGGGGCAAACCAGCGTGGACCGCTTGC
TGCAACTCTCTCAGGGCCAGGCGGTGAAGGGCAATCAGCTGTTGCCCGTCTCACTGGTGAAAAGAAAAAC
CACCCTGGCGCCCAATACGCAAACCGCCTCTCCCCGCGCGTTGGCCGATTCATTAATGCAGCTGGCACGA
CAGGTTTCCCGACTGGAAAGCGGGCAGTGAGCGCAACGCAATTAATGTGAGTTAGCTCACTCATTAGGCA
CCCCAGGCTTTACACTTTATGCTTCCGGCTCGTATGTTGTGTGGAATTGTGAGCGGATAACAATTTCACA
CAGGAAACAGCTATGACCATGATTACGGATTCACTGGCCGTCGTTTTACAACGTCGTGACTGGGAAAACC
CTGGCGTTACCCAACTTAATCGCCTTGCAGCACATCCCCCTTTCGCCAGCTGGCGTAATAGCGAAGAGGC
CCGCACCGATCGCCCTTCCCAACAGTTGCGCAGCCTGAATGGCGAATGGCGCTTTGCCTGGTTTCCGGCA
CCAGAAGCGGTGCCGGAAAGCTGGCTGGAGTGCGATCTTCCTGAGGCCGATACTGTCGTCGTCCCCTCAA
ACTGGCAGATGCACGGTTACGATGCGCCCATCTACACCAACGTAACCTATCCCATTACGGTCAATCCGCC
GTTTGTTCCCACGGAGAATCCGACGGGTTGTTACTCGCTCACATTTAATGTTGATGAAAGCTGGCTACAG
GAAGGCCAGACGCGAATTATTTTTGATGGCGTTGGAATT
Features (pLannotate 1.2.2; 17 found; start..end, strand, type, name):
      6..107     -  CDS            yciV (fragment): RNAAM_ECOLI - Also known as trpH From Escherichia coli (strain K12).
    183..211     +  promoter       tac promoter: strong E. coli promoter; hybrid between the trp and lac UV5 promoters
    219..235     +  protein_bind   lac operator: The lac repressor binds to the lac operator to inhibit transcription in E. coli. This inhibition can be relieved by adding lactose or isopropyl-β-D-thiogalactopyranoside (IPTG). lac repressor encoded by lacI
    258..911     +  CDS            GST26_SCHJA: Experimental evidence at protein level: Swiss-Prot protein existence level 1. GST isoenzymes appear to play a central role in the parasite detoxification system. Other functions are also suspected including a role in increasing the solubility of haematin in the parasite gut. From Schistosoma japonicum (Blood fluke).
    945..2390    +  CDS            MKRN1: MKRN1_HUMAN - Also known as RNF61. Experimental evidence at protein level: Swiss-Prot protein existence level 1. E3 ubiquitin ligase catalyzing the covalent attachment of ubiquitin moieties onto substrate proteins. These substrates include FILIP1, p53/TP53, CDKN1A and TERT. Keeps cells alive by suppressing p53/TP53 under normal conditions, but stimulates apoptosis by repressing CDKN1A under stress conditions. Acts as a negative regulator of telomerase. Has negative and positive effects on RNA polymerase II- dependent transcription. From Homo sapiens (Human).
   2426..2465    +  CDS            rop (fragment): Rop protein, which maintains plasmids at low copy number; rop
   2567..2607    +  misc_feature   bom (fragment): basis of mobility region from pBR322
   2712..2816    +  promoter       AmpR promoter: bla
   2817..3677    +  CDS            AmpR: β-lactamase; bla; confers resistance to ampicillin, carbenicillin, and related antibiotics
   3848..4436    +  rep_origin     ori: high-copy-number ColE1/pMB1/pBR322/pUC origin of replication
   4622..4673    -  misc_feature   bom (fragment): basis of mobility region from pBR322
   4680..4757    +  promoter       lacIq promoter: lacI (mutant); In the lacIq allele, a single base change in the promoter boosts expression of the lacI gene about 10-fold.
   4758..5840    +  CDS            lacI: lac repressor; lacI; The lac repressor binds to the lac operator to inhibit transcription in E. coli. This inhibition can be relieved by adding lactose or isopropyl-β-D-thiogalactopyranoside (IPTG).
   5853..5874    +  protein_bind   CAP binding site: CAP binding activates transcription in the presence of cAMP. E. coli catabolite activator protein
   5889..5919    +  promoter       lac promoter: promoter for the E. coli lac operon
   5927..5943    +  protein_bind   lac operator: The lac repressor binds to the lac operator to inhibit transcription in E. coli. This inhibition can be relieved by adding lactose or isopropyl-β-D-thiogalactopyranoside (IPTG). lac repressor encoded by lacI
   5963..6136    +  CDS            lacZα: LacZα fragment of β-galactosidase; lacZ fragment
