[The description below was written by a language model from this plasmid's Addgene catalogue record and pLannotate feature annotations shown in this document.]
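Description:
pGEX 4T-1/MKRN1 is a 6,409 nt bacterial expression plasmid built on the pGEX-4T1 backbone for producing human MKRN1 (also known as RNF61) as a glutathione S-transferase fusion in E. coli. It replicates from a ColE1/pMB1-type origin and is selected with ampicillin through the β-lactamase gene (AmpR) under its own promoter. The catalogue lists it as low copy, whereas the automated annotation labels the origin generically as a high-copy family member. Only short fragments of rop and the pBR322 bom region are detected.

The expression cassette consists of the tac promoter, a strong trp/lac hybrid, followed by a lac operator and then the Schistosoma japonicum GST coding sequence. The MKRN1 open reading frame sits a short distance downstream, giving an N-terminal GST tag supplied by the backbone. The plasmid carries its own lacI gene driven by the lacIq promoter, so the lac repressor is abundant and holds the tac promoter off until expression is induced with IPTG. This makes expression controllable regardless of the host's repressor status. Downstream of lacI are backbone remnants of the lac region (CAP site, lac promoter and operator, a lacZα fragment), and a small yciV fragment lies upstream of the tac promoter; none of these contribute to the payload. The restriction sites used to insert MKRN1 are not recorded.

MKRN1 is an E3 ubiquitin ligase whose annotated substrates include p53, p21 (CDKN1A) and TERT. The stated purpose of the construct is purification of recombinant GST-tagged MKRN1. GST allows capture of the fusion on glutathione resin, yielding protein suited to biochemical work such as binding or ubiquitination assays, though the record does not specify particular downstream uses.
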