Addgene plasmid #78757: pGEX 4T-1/MKRN1
Purpose: To purify GST-tagged MKRN1 recombinant protein
Depositing lab: Jaewhan Song. Depositing organization: Yonsei University. Publication: Differential regulation of p53 and p21 by MKRN1 E3 ligase controls cell cycle arrest and apoptosis. Lee EW, Lee MS, Camus S, Ghim J, Yang MR, Oh W, Ha NC, Lane DP, Song J. EMBO J. 2009 Jul 22;28(14):2100-13. doi: 10.1038/emboj.2009.164. Epub 2009 Jun 18. PubMed 19536131.
Backbone
  Vector backbone: pGEX-4T1
  Vector type: Bacterial Expression
Growth in bacteria
  Bacterial resistance: Ampicillin, 100 μg/mL
  Growth temperature: 37°C
  Growth strain: DH5alpha
  Copy number: Low Copy
Gene/Insert
  Gene/Insert name: MKRN1
  Species: H. sapiens (human)
  Entrez Gene: MKRN1 (a.k.a. RNF61)
  Promoter: tac
  Tag / fusion protein: GST (N terminal on backbone)
  Cloning method: Restriction Enzyme; 5′ cloning site unknown (unknown if destroyed); 3′ cloning site unknown (unknown if destroyed)
  Sequencing primers: 5′ pGEX 5'; 3′ pGEX 3'
Terms and licenses: Academic/Nonprofit Terms; Industry Terms: Not Available to Industry
How to cite: pGEX 4T-1/MKRN1 was a gift from Jaewhan Song (Addgene plasmid # 78757 ; http://n2t.net/addgene:78757 ; RRID:Addgene_78757)
