>Addgene plasmid #78757 | pGEX 4T-1/MKRN1 | addgene partial sequence | sequence record 149973 | pGEX5 5'-GGGCTGGCAAGCCACGTTTGGTG-3'
CTGGTTCCGCGTGGATCCCCGGAATTCATGGCGGAGGCTGCAACTCCCGGAACAACAGCCACAACATCAG
GAGCAGGAGCGGCAGCGGCGACGGCGGCAGCAGCCTCCCCCACCCCGATCCCCACAGTCACCGCCCCGTC
CCTGGGGGCGGGCGGAGGGGGCGGCGGCAGCGACGGCAGCGGCGGCGGCTGGACTAAACAGGTCACCTGC
AGGTATTTTATGCATGGGGTTTGTAAGGAAGGAGACAACTGTCGCTACTCGCATGACCTCTCTGACAGTC
CGTATAGTGTAGTGTGCAAGTATTTTCAGCGAGGGTACTGTATTTATGGAGACCGCTGCAGATATGAACA
TAGCAAACCATTGAAACAGGAAGAAGCAACTGCTACAGAGCTAACTACAAAGTCATCCCTTGCTGCTTCC
TCAAGTCTCTCATCGATAGTTGGACCACTTGTTGAAATGAATACAGGCGAAGCTGAGTCAAGAAATTCAA
ACTTTGCAACTGTAGGAGCAGGTTCAGAGGACTGGGTGAATGCTATTGAGTTTGTTCCTGGGCAACCCTA
CTGTGGCCGTACTGCGCCTTCCTGCACTGAAGCACCCCTGCAGGGCTCAGTGACCAAGGAAGAATCAGAG
AAAGAGCAAACCGCCGTGGAGACAAAGAAGCAGCTGTGCCCCTATGCTGCAGTGGGAGAGTGCCGATACG
GGGAGAACTGTGTGTATCTCCACGGAGATTCTTGTGACATGTGTGGGCTGCAGGTCCTGCATCCAATGGA
TGCTGCCCAGAGATCGCAGCATATCAAATCGTGCATTGAGGCCCATGAGAAGGACATGGAGCTCTCATTT
GCCGTGCAGCGCAGCA
