>Addgene plasmid #78757 | pGEX 4T-1/MKRN1 | addgene partial sequence | sequence record 149974 | pGEX3 5'-CCGGGAGCTGCATGTGTCAGAGG-3'
GCGCGAGGCAGATCGTCAGTCAGTCACGATGCGGCCGCTCGAGCTATAGATCCAAGTCATAAAAATCTTC
CAGCTCATCATGAAACAAGTCCCACTCATCTTCAGAGTCTGTTAGTTCGTCGTCCCCACCTGCAGCCAAA
AGCATAAGCAACATCTCGCCCAGCTCAAAGGTGACAACCTCTTCTTCATCGTTGTCAAAGGGGTTGCTGT
TCTCTCTTTCCTCAATGAGTTCCCAGAAGTGGTTCCTTCGTTGGGCCCGGTATCTGCTTGATGTTCCCAC
TTTCTGTCTCTGTGGCTCCTCTCTACGGCCATCAGGGTACGCATGCTTGTAAAAACAGTTCCCTCCAAAT
GGGCAGCTCCCACGTCCTTCATCAAAATACCTGCACGCCTTGTTGCTCATTGCCTCCTTGTATTTCAGAA
TGAGTTTCTGCTTCTCTTCTTTCTCCTCCACCCAGTACTCACTTGGAATGACAAAGTTAGATGTGATCCG
GCATTCTGGGCAGGACTTTATGATCTTGCTCTCAAATTGCTTAGCACTCCTCCACTTGCGAATGCACTTG
AGACAGTAGGTGTGGTTGCAGTTGGAGAGGATCCCGAAGCGGCGCTCACTGGGGTTGGCTTTCTCATAGA
CCACCTCCATGCAGATCCCACACACCATGTCCTTGCTGCGCTGCACGGCAAATGAGAGCTCCATGTCCTT
CTCATGGGCCTCAATGCACGATTTGATATGCTGCGATCTCTGGGCAGCATCCATTGGATGCAGGACCTGC
AGCCCACACATGTCACAAGAATCTCCGTGGAGATACACACAGTTCTCCCCGTATCGGCACTCTCCCACTG
